>Addgene plasmid #157692 | pcDNA-FRT-TO-FH-Nsp7-Nsp8_GC3opt | addgene full sequence | sequence record 307834 | Addgene NGS Result
GGCTTGACCGACAATTGCATGAAGAATCTGCTTAGGGTTAGGCGTTTTGCGCTGCTTCGCGATGTACGGG
CCAGATATACGCGTTGACATTGATTATTGACTAGTTATTAATAGTAATCAATTACGGGGTCATTAGTTCA
TAGCCCATATATGGAGTTCCGCGTTACATAACTTACGGTAAATGGCCCGCCTGGCTGACCGCCCAACGAC
CCCCGCCCATTGACGTCAATAATGACGTATGTTCCCATAGTAACGCCAATAGGGACTTTCCATTGACGTC
AATGGGTGGAGTATTTACGGTAAACTGCCCACTTGGCAGTACATCAAGTGTATCATATGCCAAGTACGCC
CCCTATTGACGTCAATGACGGTAAATGGCCCGCCTGGCATTATGCCCAGTACATGACCTTATGGGACTTT
CCTACTTGGCAGTACATCTACGTATTAGTCATCGCTATTACCATGGTGATGCGGTTTTGGCAGTACATCA
ATGGGCGTGGATAGCGGTTTGACTCACGGGGATTTCCAAGTCTCCACCCCATTGACGTCAATGGGAGTTT
GTTTTGGCACCAAAATCAACGGGACTTTCCAAAATGTCGTAACAACTCCGCCCCATTGACGCAAATGGGC
GGTAGGCGTGTACGGTGGGAGGTCTATATAAGCAGAGCTCTCCCTATCAGTGATAGAGATCTCCCTATCA
GTGATAGAGATCGTCGACGAGCTCGTTTAGTGAACCGTCAGATCGCCTGGAGACGCCATCCACGCTGTTT
TGACCTCCATAGAAGACACCGGGACCGATCCAGCCTCCGGACTCTAGCGTTTAAACTTAAGCTTGAGATG
GACTATAAAGATGACGATGACAAGGCCGCAGCCGCACATCACCACCATCATCACCATCACGGATCCGGGA
TGAGCAAGATGAGCGACGTGAAGTGCACCAGCGTGGTGCTGCTGTCTGTTCTGCAGCAGCTGAGAGTGGA
AAGCAGCAGCAAACTGTGGGCCCAGTGTGTCCAGCTGCACAACGATATTCTGCTGGCCAAGGACACCACC
GAGGCCTTCGAGAAGATGGTGTCTCTGCTGAGCGTGCTGCTGAGCATGCAAGGCGCCGTGGACATCAACA
AGCTGTGCGAGGAAATGCTGGACAACCGGGCCACACTGCAGGGCTCTGCTGGATCTGCTGCTGGCTCTGG
CGAATTTGCCATTGCCAGCGAGTTCAGCAGCCTGCCTAGCTATGCCGCCTTTGCCACAGCTCAAGAGGCC
TATGAACAGGCCGTGGCCAATGGCGATTCTGAGGTGGTGCTGAAGAAGCTGAAAAAGTCCCTGAACGTGG
CCAAGAGCGAGTTCGACAGAGATGCCGCCATGCAGCGGAAGCTGGAAAAGATGGCCGACCAGGCCATGAC
ACAGATGTACAAGCAGGCCAGAAGCGAGGACAAGAGGGCCAAAGTGACCTCTGCCATGCAGACCATGCTG
TTCACCATGCTGAGAAAGCTGGATAACGACGCCCTGAACAACATCATCAACAACGCCAGAGATGGCTGCG
TGCCCCTGAATATCATCCCTCTGACAACCGCCGCCAAGCTGATGGTGGTCATCCCCGACTACAACACCTA
CAAGAATACCTGCGACGGCACCACCTTCACCTACGCCTCTGCTCTGTGGGAGATTCAGCAGGTCGTGGAC
GCCGACAGCAAGATCGTGCAGCTGAGCGAGATCAGCATGGACAACAGCCCCAATCTGGCCTGGCCTCTGA
TTGTGACAGCCCTGAGAGCCAACAGCGCCGTGAAACTGCAGGCCTAGGAGATATCCAGCACAGTGGCGGC
CGCTCGAGTCTAGAGGGCCCGTTTAAACCCGCTGATCAGCCTCGACTGTGCCTTCTAGTTGCCAGCCATC
TGTTGTTTGCCCCTCCCCCGTGCCTTCCTTGACCCTGGAAGGTGCCACTCCCACTGTCCTTTCCTAATAA
AATGAGGAAATTGCATCGCATTGTCTGAGTAGGTGTCATTCTATTCTGGGGGGTGGGGTGGGGCAGGACA
GCAAGGGGGAGGATTGGGAAGACAATAGCAGGCATGCTGGGGATGCGGTGGGCTCTATGGCTTCTGAGGC
GGAAAGAACCAGCTGGGGCTCTAGGGGGTATCCCC
[124 nt withheld, positions 2136-2259]
C
[91 nt withheld, positions 2261-2351]
AGGGTGATGGTTCACGTACCTAGAAGTTCCTATTCCGAAGTTCCTATTCTCTAGAAAGTATAGGAACTTC
CTTGGCCAAAAAGCCTGAACTCACCGCGACGTCTGTCGAGAAGTTTCTGATCGAAAAGTTCGACAGCGTC
TCCGACCTGATGCAGCTCTCGGAGGGCGAAGAATCTCGTGCTTTCAGCTTCGATGTAGGAGGGCGTGGAT
ATGTCCTGCGGGTAAATAGCTGCGCCGATGGTTTCTACAAAGATCGTTATGTTTATCGGCACTTTGCATC
GGCCGCGCTCCCGATTCCGGAAGTGCTTGACATTGGGGAATTCAGCGAGAGCCTGACCTATTGCATCTCC
CGCCGTGCACAGGGTGTCACGTTGCAAGACCTGCCTGAAACCGAACTGCCCGCTGTTCTGCAGCCGGTCG
CGGAGGCCATGGATGCGATCGCTGCGGCCGATCTTAGCCAGACGAGCGGGTTCGGCCCATTCGGACCGCA
AGGAATCGGTCAATACACTACATGGCGTGATTTCATATGCGCGATTGCTGATCCCCATGTGTATCACTGG
CAAACTGTGATGGACGACACCGTCAGTGCGTCCGTCGCGCAGGCTCTCGATGAGCTGATGCTTTGGGCCG
AGGACTGCCCCGAAGTCCGGCACCTCGTGCACGCGGATTTCGGCTCCAACAATGTCCTGACGGACAATGG
CCGCATAACAGCGGTCATTGACTGGAGCGAGGCGATGTTCGGGGATTCCCAATACGAGGTCGCCAACATC
TTCTTCTGGAGGCCGTGGTTGGCTTGTATGGAGCAGCAGACGCGCTACTTCGAGCGGAGGCATCCGGAGC
TTGCAGGATCGCCGCGGCTCCGGGCGTATATGCTCCGCATTGGTCTTGACCAACTCTATCAGAGCTTGGT
TGACGGCAATTTCGATGATGCAGCTTGGGCGCAGGGTCGATGCGACGCAATCGTCCGATCCGGAGCCGGG
ACTGTCGGGCGTACACAAATCGCCCGCAGAAGCGCGGCCGTCTGGACCGATGGCTGTGTAGAAGTACTCG
CCGATAGTGGAAACCGACGCCCCAGCACTCGTCCGAGGGCAAAGGAATAGCACGTACTACGAGATTTCGA
TTCCACCGCCGCCTTCTATGAAAGGTTGGGCTTCGGAATCGTTTTCCGGGACGCCGGCTGGATGATCCTC
CAGCGCGGGGATCTCATGCTGGAGTTCTTCGCCCACCCCAACTTGTTTATTGCAGCTTATAATGGTTACA
AATAAAGCAATAGCATCACAAATTTCACAAATAAAGCATTTTTTTCACTGCATTCTAGTTGTGGTTTGTC
CAAACTCATCAATGTATCTTATCATGTCTGTATACCGTCGACCTCTAGCTAGAGCTTGGCGTAATCATGG
TCATAGCTGTTTCCTGTGTGAAATTGTTATCCGCTCACAATTCCACACAACATACGAGCCGGAAGCATAA
AGTGTAAAGCCTGGGGTGCCTAATGAGTGAGCTAACTCACATTAATTGCGTTGCGCTCACTGCCCGCTTT
CCAGTCGGGAAACCTGTCGTGCCAGCTGCATTAATGAATCGGCCAACGCGCGGGGAGAGGCGGTTTGCGT
ATTGGGCGCTCTTCCGCTTCCTCGCTCACTGACTCGCTGCGCTCGGTCGTTCGGCTGCGGCGAGCGGTAT
CAGCTCACTCAAAGGCGGTAATACGGTTATCCACAGAATCAGGGGATAACGCAGGAAAGAACATGTGAGC
AAAAGGCCAGCAAAAGGCCAGGAACCGTAAAAAGGCCGCGTTGCTGGCGTTTTTCCATAGGCTCCGCCCC
CCTGACGAGCATCACAAAAATCGACGCTCAAGTCAGAGGTGGCGAAACCCGACAGGACTATAAAGATACC
AGGCGTTTCCCCCTGGAAGCTCCCTCGTGCGCTCTCCTGTTCCGACCCTGCCGCTTACCGGATACCTGTC
CGCCTTTCTCCCTTCGGGAAGCGTGGCGCTTTCTCATAGCTCACGCTGTAGGTATCTCAGTTCGGTGTAG
GTCGTTCGCTCCAAGCTGGGCTGTGTGCACGAACCCCCCGTTCAGCCCGACCGCTGCGCCTTATCCGGTA
ACTATCGTCTTGAGTCCAACCCGGTAAGACACGACTTATCGCCACTGGCAGCAGCCACTGGTAACAGGAT
TAGCAGAGCGAGGTATGTAGGCGGTGCTACAGAGTTCTTGAAGTGGTGGCCTAACTACGGCTACACTAGA
AGAACAGTATTTGGTATCTGCGCTCTGCTGAAGCCAGTTACCTTCGGAAAAAGAGTTGGTAGCTCTTGAT
CCGGCAAACAAACCACCGCTGGTAGCGGTGGTTTTTTTGTTTGCAAGCAGCAGATTACGCGCAGAAAAAA
AGGATCTCAAGAAGATCCTTTGATCTTTTCTACGGGGTCTGACGCTCAGTGGAACGAAAACTCACGTTAA
GGGATTTTGGTCATGAGATTATCAAAAAGGATCTTCACCTAGATCCTTTTAAATTAAAAATGAAGTTTTA
AATCAATCTAAAGTATATATGAGTAAACTTGGTCTGACAGTTACCAATGCTTAATCAGTGAGGCACCTAT
CTCAGCGATCTGTCTATTTCGTTCATCCATAGTTGCCTGACTCCCCGTCGTGTAGATAACTACGATACGG
GAGGGCTTACCATCTGGCCCCAGTGCTGCAATGATACCGCGAGACCCACGCTCACCGGCTCCAGATTTAT
CAGCAATAAACCAGCCAGCCGGAAGGGCCGAGCGCAGAAGTGGTCCTGCAACTTTATCCGCCTCCATCCA
GTCTATTAATTGTTGCCGGGAAGCTAGAGTAAGTAGTTCGCCAGTTAATAGTTTGCGCAACGTTGTTGCC
ATTGCTACAGGCATCGTGGTGTCACGCTCGTCGTTTGGTATGGCTTCATTCAGCTCCGGTTCCCAACGAT
CAAGGCGAGTTACATGATCCCCCATGTTGTGCAAAAAAGCGGTTAGCTCCTTCGGTCCTCCGATCGTTGT
CAGAAGTAAGTTGGCCGCAGTGTTATCACTCATGGTTATGGCAGCACTGCATAATTCTCTTACTGTCATG
CCATCCGTAAGATGCTTTTCTGTGACTGGTGAGTACTCAACCAAGTCATTCTGAGAATAGTGTATGCGGC
GACCGAGTTGCTCTTGCCCGGCGTCAATACGGGATAATACCGCGCCACATAGCAGAACTTTAAAAGTGCT
CATCATTGGAAAACGTTCTTCGGGGCGAAAACTCTCAAGGATCTTACCGCTGTTGAGATCCAGTTCGATG
TAACCCACTCGTGCACCCAACTGATCTTCAGCATCTTTTACTTTCACCAGCGTTTCTGGGTGAGCAAAAA
CAGGAAGGCAAAATGCCGCAAAAAAGGGAATAAGGGCGACACGGAAATGTTGAATACTCATACTCTTCCT
TTTTCAATATTATTGAAGCATTTATCAGGGTTATTGTCTCATGAGCGGATACATATTTGAATGTATTTAG
AAAAATAAACAAATAGGGGTTCCGCGCACATTTCCCCGAAAAGTGCCACCTGACGTCGACGGATCGGGAG
ATCTCCCGATCCCCTATGGTGCACTCTCAGTACAATCTGCTCTGATGCCGCATAGTTAAGCCAGTATCTG
CTCCCTGCTTGTGTGTTGGAGGTCGCTGAGTAGTGCGCGAGCAAAATTTAAGCTACAACAAGGCAA
Features (pLannotate 1.2.2; 21 found; start..end, strand, type, name):
     86..465     +  enhancer       CMV enhancer: human cytomegalovirus immediate early enhancer
    466..669     +  promoter       CMV promoter: human cytomegalovirus (CMV) immediate early promoter
    671..690     +  promoter       PLtetO-1 promoter (fragment): modified phage lambda PL promoter with tet operator sites (Lutz and Bujard, 1997)
    692..711     +  promoter       PLtetO-1 promoter (fragment): modified phage lambda PL promoter with tet operator sites (Lutz and Bujard, 1997)
    719..752     +  promoter       TRE3GV promoter (fragment): 3rd-generation Tet-responsive promoter that can be activated by binding of Tet-On® 3G, optimized for retroviral and lentiviral vectors
    913..1806    +  CDS            R1A_SARS2 (fragment): Experimental evidence at protein level: Swiss-Prot protein existence level 1. [Non-structural protein 10]: Plays a pivotal role in viral transcription by stimulating both nsp14 3'-5' exoribonuclease and nsp16 2'-O-methyltransferase activities. Therefore plays an essential role in viral mRNAs cap methylation. From Severe acute respiratory syndrome coronavirus 2 (2019-nCoV) (SARS-CoV-2).
   1866..2090    +  polyA_signal   bGH poly(A) signal: bovine growth hormone polyadenylation signal
   2094..2115    +  promoter       SV40 promoter (fragment): SV40 enhancer and early promoter
   2136..2369    +  rep_origin     f1 ori (fragment) (sequence partly withheld): f1 bacteriophage origin of replication; arrow indicates direction of (+) strand synthesis
   2374..2421    +  protein_bind   FRT: FLP-mediated recombination occurs in the 8-bp core sequence TCTAGAAA (Turan and Bode, 2011). FLP recombinase from the Saccharomyces cerevisiae 2μ plasmid
   2429..3451    +  CDS            HygR: aminoglycoside phosphotransferase from E. coli; aph(4)-Ia; confers resistance to hygromycin
   3461..3586    +  CDS            ble (fragment): BLE_KLEPN - Experimental evidence at protein level: Swiss-Prot protein existence level 1. Binding protein with a strong affinity to the bleomycin family of antibiotics. Binds to CL990; an antimitotic-antibiotic compound. From Klebsiella pneumoniae.
   3581..3702    +  polyA_signal   SV40 poly(A) signal: SV40 polyadenylation signal
   3775..3791    -  protein_bind   lac operator: The lac repressor binds to the lac operator to inhibit transcription in E. coli. This inhibition can be relieved by adding lactose or isopropyl-β-D-thiogalactopyranoside (IPTG). lac repressor encoded by lacI
   3799..3829    -  promoter       lac promoter: promoter for the E. coli lac operon
   3844..3865    -  protein_bind   CAP binding site: CAP binding activates transcription in the presence of cAMP. E. coli catabolite activator protein
   3878..3970    -  CDS            lacI (fragment): lac repressor; lacI; The lac repressor binds to the lac operator to inhibit transcription in E. coli. This inhibition can be relieved by adding lactose or isopropyl-β-D-thiogalactopyranoside (IPTG).
   4153..4741    -  rep_origin     ori: high-copy-number ColE1/pMB1/pBR322/pUC origin of replication
   4912..5772    -  CDS            AmpR: β-lactamase; bla; confers resistance to ampicillin, carbenicillin, and related antibiotics
   5773..5877    -  promoter       AmpR promoter: bla
   5936..5988    -  misc_feature   bom (fragment): basis of mobility region from pBR322
