[The description below was written by a language model from this plasmid's Addgene catalogue record and pLannotate feature annotations shown in this document.]
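Description:
pcDNA-FRT-TO-FH-Nsp7-Nsp8_GC3opt is a mammalian expression plasmid of about 6.1 kb built on the commercial pcDNA5-FRT-TO backbone, designed for tetracycline-regulated expression of a SARS-CoV-2 Nsp7-Nsp8 fusion protein. In bacteria it is maintained at high copy through a ColE1/pUC-type origin and selected with ampicillin via the β-lactamase gene; a partial f1 origin and remnants of lac regulatory sequence are also annotated in the backbone.

The expression cassette uses the human CMV immediate-early enhancer and promoter followed directly by two tet operator sites, which the automated annotation picks up as short fragments of other Tet-responsive promoters. In cells expressing the Tet repressor these operators keep transcription off until tetracycline or doxycycline is added. Downstream lies the open reading frame, matched by the annotation to the SARS-CoV-2 replicase polyprotein 1a; the Nsp10 functional text attached to that hit is generic to the polyprotein entry, not specific to this insert. According to the record, the coding sequence was synthesised and codon optimised by raising GC content at third codon positions to improve expression, and it carries an N-terminal Flag-His8 tag suited to detection and tandem affinity purification. The tag itself is not separately annotated. A bovine growth hormone polyadenylation signal terminates the transcript.

An FRT site sits immediately upstream of a hygromycin resistance gene with no annotated promoter of its own, followed by an SV40 poly(A) signal. Flp-mediated recombination into a host cell line carrying a genomic FRT site would place this gene behind a resident promoter, so hygromycin resistance selects for single-copy, site-specific integrants. The construct belongs to a set of integrative vectors for regulated expression of SARS-CoV-2 proteins implicated in RNA metabolism.
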