Addgene plasmid #157692: pcDNA-FRT-TO-FH-Nsp7-Nsp8_GC3opt
Purpose: mammalian expression of N-terminally Flag-His8 tagged Nsp7-Nsp8 fusion protein under control of a tetracycline-inducible promoter
Depositing lab: David Tollervey. Depositing organization: University of Edinburgh. Publication: Integrative vectors for regulated expression of SARS-CoV-2 proteins implicated in RNA metabolism. Bresson S, Robertson N, Sani E, Turowski TW, Shchepachev V, Kompauerova M, Spanos C, Helwak A, Tollervey D. Wellcome Open Res. 2020 Nov 3;5:261. doi: 10.12688/wellcomeopenres.16322.1. eCollection 2020. PubMed 33313418.
Backbone
  Vector backbone: pcDNA5-FRT-TO
  Backbone manufacturer: Thermo Fisher
  Vector type: Mammalian Expression
  Selectable markers: Hygromycin
Growth in bacteria
  Bacterial resistance: Ampicillin, 100 μg/mL
  Growth temperature: 37°C
  Growth strain: DH5alpha
  Copy number: High Copy
Gene/Insert
  Gene/Insert name: FH-Nsp7-Nsp8_GC3opt
  Species: SARS-CoV-2
  Mutation: codon optimized; gene expression was optimized by increasing the GC3 content within codons
  Entrez Gene: ORF1ab (a.k.a. GU280_gp01)
  Tag / fusion protein: Flag-His8 (N terminal on backbone)
  Cloning method: Restriction Enzyme; 5′ cloning site Unknown (unknown if destroyed); 3′ cloning site Unknown (unknown if destroyed)
Resource information
  A portion of this plasmid was derived from a plasmid made by: Gene Art
Terms and licenses: Academic/Nonprofit Terms; Industry Terms
How to cite: pcDNA-FRT-TO-FH-Nsp7-Nsp8_GC3opt was a gift from David Tollervey (Addgene plasmid # 157692 ; http://n2t.net/addgene:157692 ; RRID:Addgene_157692)
